Addgene plasmid #169153: pMAL513
Purpose: Encodes OptoQ-INVRT1
Depositing lab: Jose Avalos. Depositing organization: Princeton University. Publication: The Neurospora crassa Inducible Q System Enables Simultaneous Optogenetic Amplification and Inversion in Saccharomyces cerevisiae for Bidirectional Control of Gene Expression. Lalwani MA, Zhao EM, Wegner SA, Avalos JL. ACS Synth Biol. 2021 Aug 20;10(8):2060-2075. doi: 10.1021/acssynbio.1c00229. Epub 2021 Aug 4. PubMed 34346207.
Backbone
  Vector backbone: pUC
  Vector type: Yeast Expression
  Selectable markers: HIS3
Growth in bacteria
  Bacterial resistance: Ampicillin, 100 μg/mL
  Growth temperature: 37°C
  Growth strain: DH5alpha
  Copy number: High Copy
Gene/Insert
  Gene/Insert name: VP16-EL222
  Species: Erythrobacter litoralis
  Insert size (bp): 900
  Tag / fusion protein: SV40 NLS (N terminal on insert)
Resource information
  A portion of this plasmid was derived from a plasmid made by: Kevin Gardner and Laura Motta-Mena
Terms and licenses: Academic/Nonprofit Terms; Industry Terms: Not Available to Industry
How to cite: pMAL513 was a gift from Jose Avalos (Addgene plasmid # 169153 ; http://n2t.net/addgene:169153 ; RRID:Addgene_169153)
