[The description below was written by a language model from this plasmid's Addgene catalogue record and pLannotate feature annotations shown in this document.]
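Description:
pMAL513 is a 17.5 kb yeast expression plasmid on a pUC-type backbone that carries the OptoQ-INVRT1 optogenetic circuit for Saccharomyces cerevisiae. In E. coli it is maintained at high copy through the ColE1/pUC origin and selected with ampicillin (AmpR); an f1 origin and lac/T3/T7 remnants of the cloning vector are also present. In yeast, selection is through HIS3, expressed from its own promoter. No yeast replication origin (2μ or CEN/ARS) is annotated. The cassette is bracketed by fragments of genes that neighbour HIS3 (MRM1/PET56 and DED1), which is consistent with integration at the HIS3 locus, although the record does not state this.

The catalogued insert is VP16-EL222, a fusion of the herpesvirus VP16 activation domain to the light-responsive DNA-binding protein EL222 from Erythrobacter litoralis, carrying an N-terminal SV40 NLS. It is driven by the constitutive TEF1 promoter and terminated by the CYC1 terminator. Blue light frees EL222's DNA-binding domain, so the fusion activates its target promoters only under illumination. Two copies of the Neurospora crassa qa-1s repressor gene are annotated in opposite orientations, each downstream of a minimal TATA-box promoter; these are presumably the EL222-responsive units, though the EL222-binding sites are not annotated. QA-1S antagonises the QA-1F activator of the Q system, so light-induced repressor would switch off Q-dependent promoters, producing an inverted response with expression in the dark.

An Aequorea-derived GFP-family reporter (called as sg12) with an ADH1 terminator is also present. Its promoter lies in unannotated sequence, as do several other kilobase-scale regions, so a QA-1F component cannot be confirmed from the feature table. The plasmid is intended for light-repressed, dark-induced control of gene expression in yeast.
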