Features (pLannotate 1.2.2; 33 found; start..end, strand, type, name):
     37..264     -  CDS            MRM1 (fragment): MRM1_YEAST - Also known as PET56 From Saccharomyces cerevisiae (strain ATCC 204508 / S288c) (Baker's yeast).
    314..501     +  promoter       HIS3 promoter: S. cerevisiae HIS3
    607..1242    +  CDS            HIS3: HIS7_YEAST - Experimental evidence at protein level: Swiss-Prot protein existence level 1. From Saccharomyces cerevisiae (strain ATCC 204508 / S288c) (Baker's yeast).
   1729..1917    +  CDS            DED1 (fragment): DED1_CANGA - Protein inferred from homology: Swiss-Prot protein existence level 3. ATP-binding RNA helicase involved in translation initiation. Remodels RNA in response to ADP and ATP concentrations by facilitating disruption, but also formation of RNA duplexes (By similarity). From Candida glabrata (strain ATCC 2001 / CBS 138 / JCM 3761 / NBRC 0622 / NRRL Y-65) (Yeast) (Torulopsis glabrata).
   2083..2114    +  promoter       minP: minimal TATA-box promoter with low basal activity
   2162..4915    +  CDS            qa-1s (sequence withheld): QUTR_NEUCR - Protein inferred from homology: Swiss-Prot protein existence level 3. Multi-domain repressor protein that negatively regulates transcription of the quinate utilization pathway genes. May mediate its repressor activity by binding directly to the qa-1f activator protein (By similarity). From Neurospora crassa (strain ATCC 24698 / 74-OR23-1A / CBS 708.71 / DSM 1257 / FGSC 987).
   5873..5891    +  misc_feature   MCS (fragment): pBluescript multiple cloning site
   7314..7479    -  terminator     ADH1 terminator: S. cerevisiae ADH1; transcription terminator for the S. cerevisiae alcohol dehydrogenase 1 (ADH1) gene
   7495..8217    -  CDS            sg12: sg12 is a basic (constitutively fluorescent) long stokes shift fluorescent protein published in 1997, derived from Aequorea victoria.
   8785..11538   -  CDS            qa-1s (sequence withheld): QUTR_NEUCR - Protein inferred from homology: Swiss-Prot protein existence level 3. Multi-domain repressor protein that negatively regulates transcription of the quinate utilization pathway genes. May mediate its repressor activity by binding directly to the qa-1f activator protein (By similarity). From Neurospora crassa (strain ATCC 24698 / 74-OR23-1A / CBS 708.71 / DSM 1257 / FGSC 987).
  11586..11617   -  promoter       minP: minimal TATA-box promoter with low basal activity
  11788..12035   -  terminator     CYC1 terminator: S. cerevisiae CYC1; transcription terminator for CYC1
  12057..12692   -  CDS            LVHTH_ERYLH (fragment): Experimental evidence at protein level: Swiss-Prot protein existence level 1. Has reversible, light-dependent DNA-binding activity. Upon illumination an internal FMN-protein adduct is formed which changes the protein conformation so that the previously sequestered DNA-binding domain is free to bind DNA. Binds to sequences within in its own promoter when illuminated but not when it has been incubated in the dark. From Erythrobacter litoralis (strain HTCC2594).
  12690..12971   -  CDS            VP16_HHV11 (fragment): Experimental evidence at protein level: Swiss-Prot protein existence level 1. May play a role in the aggregation of tegument proteins around nucleocapsids during virus morphogenesis. From Human herpesvirus 1 (strain 17) (HHV-1) (Human herpes simplex virus 1).
  12974..13371   -  promoter       TEF1 promoter: S. cerevisiae TEF1; promoter for EF-1α
  13435..13767   +  CDS            YO201_YEAST (fragment): Protein uncertain: Swiss-Prot protein existence level 5. From Saccharomyces cerevisiae (strain ATCC 204508 / S288c) (Baker's yeast).
  13763..13960   +  CDS            DED1 (fragment): DED1_YEAST - Also known as SPP81. Experimental evidence at protein level: Swiss-Prot protein existence level 1. ATP-binding RNA helicase involved in translation initiation. Remodels RNA in response to ADP and ATP concentrations by facilitating disruption, but also formation of RNA duplexes. Has weak ATP-dependent affinity for dsRNA, but strong ATP-dependent affinity for ssRNA. Acts as a virus host factor involved in the replication of the MBV and the L-A viruses by promoting the negative-strand RNA synthesis. May be involved in recognition of the preinitiation complex and DNA binding of the RN
  14035..14053   -  promoter       T7 promoter: promoter for bacteriophage T7 RNA polymerase
  14056..14213   +  CDS            lacZα (fragment): LacZα fragment of β-galactosidase; lacZ fragment
  14217..14645   +  rep_origin     f1 ori (sequence partly withheld): f1 bacteriophage origin of replication; arrow indicates direction of (+) strand synthesis
  14673..14724   -  misc_feature   bom (fragment): basis of mobility region from pBR322
  14780..14872   -  CDS            URA3 (fragment): PYRF_YEAST - Experimental evidence at protein level: Swiss-Prot protein existence level 1. From Saccharomyces cerevisiae (strain ATCC 204508 / S288c) (Baker's yeast).
  14872..15004   -  promoter       URA3 promoter (fragment): S. cerevisiae URA3
  15012..15061   -  misc_feature   bom (fragment): basis of mobility region from pBR322
  15163..15198   -  CDS            rop (fragment): Rop protein, which maintains plasmids at low copy number; rop
  15309..15413   +  promoter       AmpR promoter: bla
  15414..16274   +  CDS            AmpR: β-lactamase; bla; confers resistance to ampicillin, carbenicillin, and related antibiotics
  16445..17033   +  rep_origin     ori: high-copy-number ColE1/pMB1/pBR322/pUC origin of replication
  17216..17308   +  CDS            lacI (fragment): lac repressor; lacI; The lac repressor binds to the lac operator to inhibit transcription in E. coli. This inhibition can be relieved by adding lactose or isopropyl-β-D-thiogalactopyranoside (IPTG).
  17321..17342   +  protein_bind   CAP binding site: CAP binding activates transcription in the presence of cAMP. E. coli catabolite activator protein
  17357..17387   +  promoter       lac promoter: promoter for the E. coli lac operon
  17391..17413   +  protein_bind   lac operator (fragment): The lac repressor binds to the lac operator to inhibit transcription in E. coli. This inhibition can be relieved by adding lactose or isopropyl-β-D-thiogalactopyranoside (IPTG). lac repressor encoded by lacI
  17456..17474   +  promoter       T3 promoter: promoter for bacteriophage T3 RNA polymerase
>Addgene plasmid #169153 | pMAL513 | addgene full sequence | sequence record 340496 | Addgene NGS Result
GGCCGGCCATTTAAATGTTTAAACGGCCACGCTGGCCGCTGCACGGTCCTGTTCCCTAGCATGTACGTGA
GCGTATTTCCTTTTAAACCACGACGCTTTGTCTTCATTCAACGTTTCCCATTGTTTTTTTCTACTATTGC
TTTGCTGTGGGAAAAACTTATCGAAAGATGACGACTTTTTCTTAATTCTCGTTTTAAGAGCTTGGTGAGC
GCTAGGAGTCACTGCCAGGTATCGTTTGAACACGGCATTAGTCAGGGAAGTCATAACACAGTCCTTTCCC
GCAATTTTCTTTTTCTATTACTCTTGGCCTCCTCTAGTACACTCTATATTTTTTTATGCCTCGGTAATGA
TTTTCATTTTTTTTTTTCCACCTAGCGGATGACTCTTTTTTTTTCTTAGCGATTGGCATTATCACATAAT
GAATTATACATTATATAAAGTAATGTGATTTCTTCGAAGAATATACTAAAAAATGAGCAGGCAAGATAAA
CGAAGGCAAAGAGGCTCTATATGTATATAAAGCTGCGGATGCCTTCTGATTTAATCTAGTTCTAGTTTAC
TTCAGGTTTACTTAAAGTTGAGATAATTGAAGCAAAGAGAAGCATCGAGCAAAGGATGGCGTTTGTTAAG
AGGGTTACGCAGGAGACGAATATACAGCTGGCGCTGGATCTTGACGGTGGGTCTGTTTCTGTACGGGAGA
GCATACTGGGCAAGGAATATGCTAGTGGTGATGGGCAGACCATCCATGTGCACACTGGAGTTGGGTTTTT
GGACCACATGTTGACTGCGCTGGCGAAGCATGGCGGGTGGTCTCTGATCCTGGAGTGTATAGGGGACTTG
CACATCGATGACCACCACACTGTTGAGGACTGTGGGATTGCGCTGGGCCAAGCGTTCAAGGAGGCGCTTG
GCTCCGTGCGTGGTATCAAGAGGTTCGGGCATGGGTTTGCACCACTGGACGAGGCGCTGAGCCGCGCTGT
GGTTGACTTCTCCAATAGGCCTTTCGCCGTGGTGGAGCTGGGCCTGAAGCGAGAACGCATAGGCCAGCTA
TCCACAGAGATGATCCCGCACTTCTTGGAGAGTTTCGCCACTGAGGCGCGTATCACCATGCATGTGGACT
GTCTGCGGGGCACCAACGACCACCACCGCTCCGAATCAGCTTTCAAGGCGCTCGCCATCGCCATCAGAGA
GGCAAGAACACCTACGGGTCGCGATGACGTTCCATCCACTAAGGGTGTCCTAGCATAGAACACAGCCCAC
AGCTACCACCATCAACAATATTTATATAGATAACGTACACATAGAAATCACACAAACAGAGTATTTATTC
TTAACTACATGAACTACCATCAGACCGTCTGGGCCACTATATAATGTGCTATTCATAAACGTGATCACTC
TACGTAGCAGGCGACCCCAGGTGAAAATTTTTCAGCGAGCTGCCAGATTGTCAGGTGAAAAACTGAAAAA
AACTTCTGGGCGATGAGCTTGTGGCGGGAAATTAAGTATATAAAGCAGTTAGTTTCTTCTGCTTCTTGTG
GTTCTGGGTATTCTTGTAATATTTGGAATAATAGAAAACCAAGACTACTGCCTTTCTTTTCATATTATAG
AGGAAGAAATACGCACGAACACGATATAGAGGTAAATTTTTTGCAAAAAGATACCAAACTATAAAAGAAA
TAGAAGACTAAACTACAAAAAATAAAGAAAGTAATACATATATCCAATATGACTGAGTTAGCAGAGCAAG
TTTCCATGCCTGAAGGGCAACAAAGACGTGGTGGTTACGTTCCACCTCACATCCGTAACGGTGGTGGCAG
AAGAGGCGATTCTGCTCCTCGTGGTGGTTTCAACAACGGTGGCGGCCGTGGTGGTTTCTTCAGAAACAAC
GGTGACCGTGGTGGATTCGGCTTTGGGTACCTCCGGGTACGTGAGTTCGCCAGCTTCGAGTAGGTAGCCT
TTAGTCCATGCGTTATAGGTAGCCTTTAGTCCATGCGTTATAGGTAGCCTTTAGTCCATGCGTTATAGGT
AGCCTTTAGTCCATGCGTTATAGGTAGCCTTTAGTCCATGCTTAAGAGACACTAGAGGGTATATAATGGA
AGCTCGACTTCCAGCTTGGCAATCCGGTACTGTTGGTAAAGCCACCGCGGCCGCTAAAATC
[2754 nt withheld, positions 2162-4915]
CTCGAGAGCTTTTGATTAAGCCTTCTAGTCCAAAAAACACGTTTTTTTGTCATTTATTTCATTTTCTTAG
AATAGTTTAGTTTATTCATTTTATAGTCACGAATGTTTTATGATTCTATATAGGGTTGCAAACAAGCATT
TTTCATTTTATGTTAAAACAATTTCAGGTTTACCTTTTATTCTGCTTGTGGTGACGCGTGTATCCGCCCG
CTCTTTTGGTCACCCATGTATCGCCGGGAAACAGCTGCAAGAATTACTCGTGAGTAAGGAAAGAGTGAGG
AACTATCGCATACCTGCATTTAAAGATGCCGATTTGGGCGCGAATCCTTTATTTTGGCTTCACCCTCATA
CTATTATCAGGGCCAGAAAAAGGAAGTGTTTCCCTCCTTCTTGAATTGATGTTACCCTCATAAAGCACGT
GGCCTCTTATCGAGAAAGAAATTACCGTCGCTCGTGATTTGTTTGCAAAAAGAACAAAACTGAAAAAACC
CAGACACGCTCGACTTCCTGTCTTCCTATTGATTGCAGCTTCCAATTTCGTCACACAACAAGGTCCTAGC
GACGGCTCACAGGTTTTGTAACAAGCAATCGAAGGTTCTGGAATGGCGGGAAAGGGTTTAGTACCACATG
CTATGATGCCCACTGTGATCTCCAGAGCAAAGTTCGTTCGATCGTACTGTTACTCTCTCTCTTTCAAACA
GAATTGTCCGAATCGTGTGACAACAACAGCCTGTTCTCACACACTCTTTTCTTCTAACCAAGGGGGTGGT
TTAGTTTAGTAGAACCTCGTGAAACTTACATTTACATATATATAAACTTGCATAAATTGGTCAATGCAAG
AAATACATATTTGGTCTTTTCTAATTCGTAGTTTTTCAAGTTCTTAGATGCTTTCTTTTTCTCTTTTTTA
CAGATCATCAAGGAAGTAATTATCTACTTTTTACAACAAATATAAAACACCGCGGTGGCGGCCGCTAAAA
TCATGCCACCCAAGAGAAAGACGCTGAACGCGGCAGCGGAAGCTAACGCCCATGCAGATGGCCACGCGGA
CGGTAATGCGGACGGTCATGTAGCTAACACCGCGGCTTCCTCTAACAACGCACGTTTCGCTGACTTGACG
AATATCGATACGCCAGGGTTGGGACCGACTACTACCACCTTATTGGTGGAGCCTGCCAGGTCTAAAAGAC
AAAGGGTCAGTCGTGCGTGTGACCAATGCAGAGCCGCTCGTGAAAAATGTGACGGTATTCAGCCTGCATG
TTTTCCTTGCGTGAGTCAGGGCAGGTCTTGCACGTATCAGGCTTCCCCCAAGAAGCGTGGCGTTCAGACT
GGTTATATTAGGACCTTGGAATTGGCGTTGGCGTGGATGTTTGAAAACGTAGCAAGGTCCGAAGACGCGC
TACATAATCTATTAGTCAGGGACGCTGGCCAAGGCTCAGCGTTACTGGTAGGGAAGGATTCACCGGCGGC
GGAAAGACTGCATGCAAGGTGGGCGACCTCCAGGGTCAATAAAAGTATCACAAGGCTTCTCCGTCAATTA
GAGCTGCCGCCCACGGCTACTGCCACTGCGTCAATCATGCCTCACGTCATGGAACAACCCTTGAGTACGT
CAATAAACCCTGTTAATGATCGTTTTAATGGGATTCCAAATCCGACGCCTTACAATTCTGACGCTGCTCT
TGACGCTATAACCCAAACCAACGATTACGGTTCCGTGAATACCCACGGAATCCTGAGCACCTACCCCCCT
CCAGCAACACACCTTAACGAGGCGTCAGTAGCTCTAGCTCCGGGAGGGGCGCCTCCGCGTCCACCCCCAC
CGTACGTGGACTCAACGACTAATCACCCTCCCTATCATAGCAACCTGGTCCCTATGGCAAATTTTGGTTA
CAGTACAGTTGATTATGATGCCATGGTAGATGATTTAGCGAGTATTGAATATACTGATGCTGTAGATGTT
GACCCACAATTTATGACGAATCTTGGGTTCGTCCCTGGGTGCAATTTCAGTGACATTAACACGTATGAAC
AATAATGACTCGAGTAATGATCATCTCTGCTTTTGTGCGCGTATGTTTATGTATGTACCTCTCTCTCTAT
TTCTATTTTTAAACCACCCTCTCAATAAAATAAAAATAATAAAGTATTTTTAAGGAAAAGACGTGTTTAA
GCACTGACTTTATCTACTTTTTGTACGTTTTCATTGATATAATGTGTTTTGTCTCTCCCTTTTCTACGAA
AATTTCAAAAATTGACCAAAAAAAGGAATATATATACGAAAAACTATTATATTTATATATCATAGTGTTG
ATAAAAAATGTTTATCCATTGGACCGTGTATCATATTTATCGCCGGCGAATAAATTAAGGCGCGCCTTAA
TTTATTCGCCGGCGATAAGAGCGACCTCATGCTATACCTGAGAAAGCAACCTGACCTACAGGAAAGAGTT
ACTCAAGAATAAGAATTTTCGTTTTAAAACCTAAGAGTCACTTTAAAATTTGTATACACTTATTTTTTTT
ATAACTTATTTAATAATAAAAATCATAAATCATAAGAAATTCGCTGATCATTACTCGAGTTTGTATAGTT
CATCCATGCCATGTGTAATCCCAGCAGCTGTTACAAACTCAAGAAGGACCATGTGGTCTCTCTTTTCGTT
GGGATCTTTCGAAAGGGCAGATTGTGTGGACAGGTAATGGTTGTCTGGTAAAAGGACAGGGCCATCGCCA
ATTGGAGTATTTTGTTGATAATGGTCTGCTAGTTGAACGCTTCCATCTTCAATGTTGTGTCTAATTTTGA
AGTTAACTTTGATTCCATTCTTTTGTTTGTCTGCCATGATGTATACATTGTGTGAGTTATAGTTGTATTC
CAATTTGTGTCCAAGAATGTTTCCATCTTCTTTAAAATCAATACCTTTTAACTCGATTCTATTAACAAGG
GTATCACCTTCAAACTTGACTTCAGCACGTGTCTTGTAGTTCCCGTCATCTTTGAAAAATATAGTTCTTT
CCTGTACATAACCTTCGGGCATGGCACTCTTGAAAAAGTCATGCCGTTTCATATGATCTGGGTATCTTGA
AAAGCATTGAACACCATAAGTGAAAGTAGTGACAAGTGTTGGCCATGGAACAGGTAGTTTTCCAGTAGTG
CAAATAAATTTAAGGGTAAGTTTTCCGTATGTTGCATCACCTTCACCCTCTCCACTGACAGAAAATTTGT
GCCCATTAACATCACCATCTAATTCAACAAGAATTGGGACAACTCCAGTGAAAAGTTCTTCTCCTTTGTC
GACGCTAGCCATGATTTTAGCGGCCGCTATTAATTTAGTGTGTGTATTTGTGTTTGTGTGTCTATAGAAG
TATAGTAATTTATGCTGCAAAGGTCCTAATGTATAAGGAAAGAATATTTAGAGAAAAGAAGAAAACAAGA
GTTTTATATACATACAGAGCACATGCATGCCATATGATCATGTGTCGTCGCACACATATATATATCTAGA
AAGGATAAGCGATTACCCTAGGATAAGCGATTACCCTAGAGGATAAGCGATTACCCTTGAGGATAATTGT
TTATCCTAGGATAAGCGATTACCCACTAGTTTAATTTATTCTTAAGCTGGCCCGGCGATAACCCGGCGAT
ACATGGGTGACCAAAAGAGCGGGCGGATACACGCGTCACCACAAGCAGAATAAAAGGTAAACCTGAAATT
GTTTTAACATAAAATGAAAAATGCTTGTTTGCAACCCTATATAGAATCATAAAACATTCGTGACTATAAA
ATGAATAAACTAAACTATTCTAAGAAAATGAAATAAATGACAAAAAAACGTGTTTTTTGGACTAGAAGGC
TTAATCAAAAGCTCTCGAG
[2754 nt withheld, positions 8785-11538]
GATTTTAGCGGCCGCGGTGGCTTTACCAACAGTACCGGATTGCCAAGCTGGAAGTCGAGCTTCCATTATA
TACCCTCTAGTGTCTCTTAAGCATGGACTAAAGGCTACCTATAACGCATGGACTAAAGGCTACCTATAAC
GCATGGACTAAAGGCTACCTATAACGCATGGACTAAAGGCTACCTATAACGCATGGACTAAAGGCTACCT
ACTCGAAGCTGGCGAACTCACGTACCCGGCGATAAGGCCGCAAATTAAAGCCTTCGAGCGTCCCAAAACC
TTCTCAAGCAAGGTTTTCAGTATAATGTTACATGCGTACACGCGTCTGTACAGAAAAAAAAGAAAAATTT
GAAATATAAATAACGTTCTTAATACTAACATAACTATAAAAAAATAAATAGGGACCTAGACTTCAGGTTG
TCTAACTCCTTCCTTTTCGGTTAGAGCGGATGTGGGGGGAGGGCGTGAATGTAAGCGTGACATAACTAAT
TACATGATCATTACTCGAGGTCGACTTAAATACCTGCTTCTACGGCAATTCTAACTAAATCTGCACTCGT
TTTTAAGTTTAATTTTTCCATTACCAAACCTCTGTGCATTTTGACAGTTTTTTCTGAAAGACCCAGTCTG
GCAGCCACTTCTTTATTTCTTAGGCCTGATGCAACCAGAGTTGTGACTTCTAATTGACGTGGTGAAAGAG
TTTTTAACATCTCCGCAGCACGTTCTCTACGGGCCATGCCCATGTTCGGTTGATCGTCATCCACTTCCAC
TTGGCTACCAAGGAAGTATAGTAATTCATCATCGTCATCATAGATTGGTGCCACCAAAACTGCATTACGA
AAAGGAGTACCATCCTTTTTGTAATTCAAAATCTCAACCAACACGGGTTTATGCTCACGAACACCTTGAC
GGATCTTATCTGTTAGCCAGGGTTCAGTACCAGATCCTGCCAAAAATCTACAATTACGACCAACACATTC
TTCCTCAGAATACCCAGTTAGATCGGTAAAGGCCTGGTTGATAGCAATCAAAGGATTATCAGCCAATCTG
GGATCACTAACAACACTTGCTATGGGTGAGGCCTCGATCAAATCCAATACCCATTGGGCTGGAGGTTGGA
CTTCAACTCTAGTATCATCTGCTCCGAATTCACCTCCATATTCGTCGATACCAAGTGCATCAGTAAACAT
CTGTTCAAATTCGAAATCTGCCATGTCCAACGCGCCATACGGAGCAGAATCATGTGGTGTAAATCCGGGG
CCGGGAGAATCCCCATCACCTAACATGTCCAGATCAAAATCATCAAGAGCATCGGCATGTGCCATAGCTA
CATCCTCACCGTCTAAATGTAATTCGTCACCAAGTGAAACGTCCGTTGGTGGGGCTACTTTTCTCTTTTT
TTTCGGGCTAGCCATGATTTTAGCGGCCGCCAAAACTTAGATTAGATTGCTATGCTTTCTTTCTAATGAG
CAAGAAGTAAAAAAAGTTGTAATAGAACAAGAAAAATGAAACTGAAACTTGAGAAATTGAAGACCGTTTA
TTAACTTAAATATCAATGGGAGGTCATCGAAAGAGAAAAAAATCAAAAAAAAAATTTTCAAGAAAAAGAA
ACGTGATAAAAATTTTTATTGCCTTTTTCGACGAAGAAAAAGAAACGAGGCGGTCTCTTTTTTCTTTTCC
AAACCTTTAGTACGGGTAATTAACGACACCCTAGAGGAAGAAAGAGGGGAAATTTAGTATGCTGTGCTTG
GGTGTTTTGAAGTGGTACGGCGATGCGCGGAGTCCGAGAAAATCTGGAAGAGTAAAAAAGGAGTAGAAAC
ATTTTGAAGCTATCAGCTGTTTCCCGGGAGCTGGAACTCCCACCTGCAACATGCGGGATCCTGAGTAAAT
AAGCGGCCGCCACCGCGGTGGAGCTCAGATCTTGACACCGATTATTTAAAGCTGCAGCATACGATATATA
TACATGTGTATATATGTATACCTATGAATGTCAGTAAGTATGTATACGAACAGTATGATACTGAAGATGA
CAAGGTAATGCATCATTCTATACGTGTCATTCTGAACGAGGCGCGCTTTCCTTTTTTCTTTTTGCTTTTT
CTTTTTTTTTCTCTTGAACTCCAGAAAAAAAATATAAAAGAGATGGAGGAACGGGAAAAAGTTAGTTGTG
GTGATAGGTGGCAAGTGGTATTCCGTAAGAACAACAAGAAAAGCATTTCATATTATGGCTGAACTGAGCG
AACAAGTGCAAAATTTAAGCATCAACGACAACAACGAGAATGGTTATGTTCCTCCTCACTTAAGAGGAAA
ACCAAGAAGTGCCAGAAATAACAGTAGCAACTACAATAACAACAACGGCGGCTACAACGGTGGCCGTGGC
GGTGGCAGCTTCTTTAGCAACAACCGTCGTGGTGGTTACGGCAACGGTGGTTTCTTCGGTGGAAACAACG
GTGGCAGCGGCCGGCCATTTAAATGTTTAAACGGCCACGCTGGCCCCCTATAGTGAGTCGTATTACAATT
CACTGGCCGTCGTTTTACAACGTCGTGACTGGGAAAACCCTGGCGTTACCCAACTTAATCGCCTTGCAGC
ACATCCCCCTTTCGCCAGCTGGCGTAATAGCGAAGAGGCCCGCACCGATCGCCCTTCCCAACAGTTGCGC
AGCCTGAATGGCGAATGG
[124 nt withheld, positions 14217-14340]
C
[91 nt withheld, positions 14342-14432]
A
[49 nt withheld, positions 14434-14482]
CCTTTGACGTTGGAGTCCACGTTCTTT
[37 nt withheld, positions 14510-14546]
ACCCTATCTCGGTCTATTCTTTTGATTTATAAGGGATTTTGCCGATTTCGGCCTATTGGTTAAAAAATGA
GCTGATTTAACAAAAATTTAACGCGAATTTTAACAAAATATTAACGCTTACAATTTCCTGATGCGGTATT
TTCTCCTTACGCATCTGTGCGGTATTTCACACCGCATAGGGTAATAACTGATATAATTAAATTGAAGCTC
TAATTTGTGAGTTTAGTATTAGGATCTCTACCCTTGGCGAAAAGTCCTCTGCCAACAATGATGATATCTG
ATCCACCACTTACAACTTCGTCGAGGGTTCTGTACTGCTGACCCAATATGCGTATATATACCAATCTAAG
TCTGTGCTCCTTCCTTCGTTCTTCCTTCTGTTCGGAGATTACCGAATCAAAAAAATTTCAAGGAAACCGA
AATCAAAAAAAAGAATAAAAAAAAAATGATGAATTGAAAAGGTGGTATGGTGCACTCTCAGTACAATCTG
CTCTGATGCCGCATAGTTAAGCCAGCCCCGACACCCGCCAACACCCGCTGACGCGCCCTGACGGGCTTGT
CTGCTCCCGGCATCCGCTTACAGACAAGCTGTGACCGTCTCCGGGAGCTGCATGTGTCAGAGGTTTTCAC
CGTCATCACCGAAACGCGCGAGACGAAAGGGCCTCGTGATACGCCTATTTTTATAGGTTAATGTCATGAT
AATAATGGTTTCTTAGACGTCACGCGCCGAGGACGTCAGGTGGCACTTTTCGGGGAAATGTGCGCGGAAC
CCCTATTTGTTTATTTTTCTAAATACATTCAAATATGTATCCGCTCATGAGACAATAACCCTGATAAATG
CTTCAATAATATTGAAAAAGGAAGAGTATGAGTATTCAACATTTCCGTGTCGCCCTTATTCCCTTTTTTG
CGGCATTTTGCCTTCCTGTTTTTGCTCACCCAGAAACGCTGGTGAAAGTAAAAGATGCTGAAGATCAGTT
GGGTGCACGAGTGGGTTACATCGAACTGGATCTCAACAGCGGTAAGATCCTTGAGAGTTTTCGCCCCGAA
GAACGTTTTCCAATGATGAGCACTTTTAAAGTTCTGCTATGTGGCGCGGTATTATCCCGTATTGACGCCG
GGCAAGAGCAACTCGGTCGCCGCATACACTATTCTCAGAATGACTTGGTTGAGTACTCACCAGTCACAGA
AAAGCATCTTACGGATGGCATGACAGTAAGAGAATTATGCAGTGCTGCCATAACCATGAGTGATAACACT
GCGGCCAACTTACTTCTGACAACGATCGGAGGACCGAAGGAGCTAACCGCTTTTTTGCACAACATGGGGG
ATCATGTAACTCGCCTTGATCGTTGGGAACCGGAGCTGAATGAAGCCATACCAAACGACGAGCGTGACAC
CACGATGCCTGTAGCAATGGCAACAACGTTGCGCAAACTATTAACTGGCGAACTACTTACTCTAGCTTCC
CGGCAACAATTAATAGACTGGATGGAGGCGGATAAAGTTGCAGGACCACTTCTGCGCTCGGCCCTTCCGG
CTGGCTGGTTTATTGCTGATAAATCTGGAGCCGGTGAGCGTGGGTCTCGCGGTATCATTGCAGCACTGGG
GCCAGATGGTAAGCCCTCCCGTATCGTAGTTATCTACACGACGGGGAGTCAGGCAACTATGGATGAACGA
AATAGACAGATCGCTGAGATAGGTGCCTCACTGATTAAGCATTGGTAACTGTCAGACCAAGTTTACTCAT
ATATACTTTAGATTGATTTAAAACTTCATTTTTAATTTAAAAGGATCTAGGTGAAGATCCTTTTTGATAA
TCTCATGACCAAAATCCCTTAACGTGAGTTTTCGTTCCACTGAGCGTCAGACCCCGTAGAAAAGATCAAA
GGATCTTCTTGAGATCCTTTTTTTCTGCGCGTAATCTGCTGCTTGCAAACAAAAAAACCACCGCTACCAG
CGGTGGTTTGTTTGCCGGATCAAGAGCTACCAACTCTTTTTCCGAAGGTAACTGGCTTCAGCAGAGCGCA
GATACCAAATACTGTTCTTCTAGTGTAGCCGTAGTTAGGCCACCACTTCAAGAACTCTGTAGCACCGCCT
ACATACCTCGCTCTGCTAATCCTGTTACCAGTGGCTGCTGCCAGTGGCGATAAGTCGTGTCTTACCGGGT
TGGACTCAAGACGATAGTTACCGGATAAGGCGCAGCGGTCGGGCTGAACGGGGGGTTCGTGCACACAGCC
CAGCTTGGAGCGAACGACCTACACCGAACTGAGATACCTACAGCGTGAGCTATGAGAAAGCGCCACGCTT
CCCGAAGGGAGAAAGGCGGACAGGTATCCGGTAAGCGGCAGGGTCGGAACAGGAGAGCGCACGAGGGAGC
TTCCAGGGGGAAACGCCTGGTATCTTTATAGTCCTGTCGGGTTTCGCCACCTCTGACTTGAGCGTCGATT
TTTGTGATGCTCGTCAGGGGGGCGGAGCCTATGGAAAAACGCCAGCAACGCGGCCTTTTTACGGTTCCTG
GCCTTTTGCTGGCCTTTTGCTCACATGTTCTTTCCTGCGTTATCCCCTGATTCTGTGGATAACCGTATTA
CCGCCTTTGAGTGAGCTGATACCGCTCGCCGCAGCCGAACGACCGAGCGCAGCGAGTCAGTGAGCGAGGA
AGCGGAAGAGCGCCCAATACGCAAACCGCCTCTCCCCGCGCGTTGGCCGATTCATTAATGCAGCTGGCAC
GACAGGTTTCCCGACTGGAAAGCGGGCAGTGAGCGCAACGCAATTAATGTGAGTTAGCTCACTCATTAGG
CACCCCAGGCTTTACACTTTATGCTTCCGGCTCGTATGTTGTGTGGAATTGTGAGCGGATAACAATTTCA
CACAGGAAACAGCTATGACCATGATTACGCCAAGCTCGGAATTAACCCTCACTAAAGGGAACAAAAGCTG
